Addgene plasmid #203508: pAG426GAL-MERS-CoV_PLP
Purpose: Expresses MERS-CoV papain-like protease from a GAL promoter with a URA3 marker
Depositing lab: Alejandro Chavez. Depositing organization: University of California, San Diego (UCSD). Publication: A multiplex method for rapidly identifying viral protease inhibitors. Hong SJ, Resnick SJ, Iketani S, Cha JW, Albert BA, Fazekas CT, Chang CW, Liu H, Dagan S, Abagyan MR, Fajtova P, Culbertson B, Brace B, Reddem ER, Forouhar F, Glickman JF, Balkovec JM, Stockwell BR, Shapiro L, O'Donoghue AJ, Sabo Y, Freundlich JS, Ho DD, Chavez A. Mol Syst Biol. 2025 Feb;21(2):158-172. doi: 10.1038/s44320-024-00082-1. Epub 2025 Jan 6. PubMed 39762652.
Backbone
  Vector backbone: pAG426GAL-ccdB
  Vector type: Yeast Expression
  Selectable markers: URA3
Growth in bacteria
  Bacterial resistance: Ampicillin, 100 μg/mL
  Growth temperature: 37°C
  Growth strain: DH5alpha
  Copy number: Unknown
Gene/Insert
  Gene/Insert name: MERS-CoV PLP
  Entrez Gene: orf1ab (a.k.a. G128_gp01)
  Promoter: GAL1
  Cloning method: Gateway Cloning
  Sequencing primers: 5′ TCAAATGTAATAAAAGTATCAACAAAA
Terms and licenses: Academic/Nonprofit Terms; Industry Terms: Not Available to Industry
How to cite: pAG426GAL-MERS-CoV_PLP was a gift from Alejandro Chavez (Addgene plasmid # 203508 ; http://n2t.net/addgene:203508 ; RRID:Addgene_203508)
