[The description below was written by a language model from this plasmid's Addgene catalogue record and pLannotate feature annotations shown in this document.]
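Description:
pAG426GAL-MERS-CoV_PLP is a 7,420-nt yeast expression plasmid built on the Gateway-compatible pAG426GAL-ccdB destination vector. It functions as an E. coli–Saccharomyces cerevisiae shuttle vector. In bacteria it replicates from a high-copy ColE1/pUC-type origin and is selected with ampicillin through the β-lactamase gene. In yeast it is maintained episomally by the 2μ origin, which typically gives multiple copies per cell, and is selected by uracil prototrophy through the URA3 marker under its own promoter. URA3 also permits counterselection with 5-fluoroorotic acid. An f1 origin and remnants of a pBluescript-type backbone are also annotated, including lac promoter/operator elements, a lacZα fragment, and T3 and T7 promoters.

The payload is the papain-like protease (PLP) of MERS-CoV, a roughly 960-bp coding segment matched by the annotation to the replicase polyprotein 1a (orf1ab gene). The functional note attached to that feature describes nsp10 and is a generic polyprotein annotation, not a description of this fragment. The insert is flanked by attB1 and attB2 sites, consistent with Gateway recombination replacing the ccdB cassette of the parent vector. It sits between the S. cerevisiae GAL1 promoter and the CYC1 terminator, so transcription is Gal4-regulated and inducible by galactose. No epitope tag or reporter fusion is annotated.

According to the record, the plasmid is used to express the MERS-CoV protease in yeast. The associated publication describes a multiplexed method for rapidly identifying viral protease inhibitors, and inducible control of protease expression suits that kind of screening.
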