Features (pLannotate 1.2.2; 24 found; start..end, strand, type, name):
      1..589     +  rep_origin     ori: high-copy-number ColE1/pMB1/pBR322/pUC origin of replication
    772..864     +  CDS            lacI (fragment): lac repressor; lacI; The lac repressor binds to the lac operator to inhibit transcription in E. coli. This inhibition can be relieved by adding lactose or isopropyl-β-D-thiogalactopyranoside (IPTG).
    877..898     +  protein_bind   CAP binding site: CAP binding activates transcription in the presence of cAMP. E. coli catabolite activator protein
    913..943     +  promoter       lac promoter: promoter for the E. coli lac operon
    951..967     +  protein_bind   lac operator: The lac repressor binds to the lac operator to inhibit transcription in E. coli. This inhibition can be relieved by adding lactose or isopropyl-β-D-thiogalactopyranoside (IPTG). lac repressor encoded by lacI
   1012..1030    +  promoter       T3 promoter: promoter for bacteriophage T3 RNA polymerase
   1054..1495    +  promoter       GAL1 promoter: S. cerevisiae GAL1; inducible promoter, regulated by Gal4
   1510..1530    +  misc_feature   MCS (fragment): pBluescript multiple cloning site
   1534..1558    +  protein_bind   attB1: mutant version of attB; recombination site for the Gateway® BP reaction BP Clonase™
   1561..2517    +  CDS            R1A_MERS1 (fragment): Experimental evidence at protein level: Swiss-Prot protein existence level 1. [Non-structural protein 10]: Plays a pivotal role in viral transcription by stimulating both nsp14 3'-5' exoribonuclease and nsp16 2'-O-methyltransferase activities. Therefore plays an essential role in viral mRNAs cap methylation. From Middle East respiratory syndrome-related coronavirus (isolate United Kingdom/H123990006/2012) (MERS-CoV) (Betacoronavirus England 1).
   2522..2546    -  protein_bind   attB2: mutant version of attB; recombination site for the Gateway® BP reaction BP Clonase™
   2550..2597    +  misc_feature   MCS (fragment): pBluescript multiple cloning site
   2598..2845    +  terminator     CYC1 terminator: S. cerevisiae CYC1; transcription terminator for CYC1
   2864..2882    -  promoter       T7 promoter: promoter for bacteriophage T7 RNA polymerase
   2890..3045    +  CDS            lacZα (fragment): LacZα fragment of β-galactosidase; lacZ fragment
   3049..3477    +  rep_origin     f1 ori (sequence partly withheld): f1 bacteriophage origin of replication; arrow indicates direction of (+) strand synthesis
   3505..3556    -  misc_feature   bom (fragment): basis of mobility region from pBR322
   3635..4438    -  CDS            URA3: orotidine-5'-phosphate decarboxylase, required for uracil biosynthesis; S. cerevisiae URA3; yeast auxotrophic marker, counterselectable with 5-fluoroorotic acid (5-FOA)
   4439..4654    -  promoter       URA3 promoter: S. cerevisiae URA3
   4662..4711    -  misc_feature   bom (fragment): basis of mobility region from pBR322
   4813..4848    -  CDS            rop (fragment): Rop protein, which maintains plasmids at low copy number; rop
   4916..6258    +  rep_origin     2μ ori: yeast 2μ plasmid origin of replication
   6285..6389    +  promoter       AmpR promoter: bla
   6390..7250    +  CDS            AmpR: β-lactamase; bla; confers resistance to ampicillin, carbenicillin, and related antibiotics
>Addgene plasmid #203508 | pAG426GAL-MERS-CoV_PLP | addgene full sequence | sequence record 402806 | Addgene NGS Result
TTGAGATCCTTTTTTTCTGCGCGTAATCTGCTGCTTGCAAACAAAAAAACCACCGCTACCAGCGGTGGTT
TGTTTGCCGGATCAAGAGCTACCAACTCTTTTTCCGAAGGTAACTGGCTTCAGCAGAGCGCAGATACCAA
ATACTGTTCTTCTAGTGTAGCCGTAGTTAGGCCACCACTTCAAGAACTCTGTAGCACCGCCTACATACCT
CGCTCTGCTAATCCTGTTACCAGTGGCTGCTGCCAGTGGCGATAAGTCGTGTCTTACCGGGTTGGACTCA
AGACGATAGTTACCGGATAAGGCGCAGCGGTCGGGCTGAACGGGGGGTTCGTGCACACAGCCCAGCTTGG
AGCGAACGACCTACACCGAACTGAGATACCTACAGCGTGAGCTATGAGAAAGCGCCACGCTTCCCGAAGG
GAGAAAGGCGGACAGGTATCCGGTAAGCGGCAGGGTCGGAACAGGAGAGCGCACGAGGGAGCTTCCAGGG
GGAAACGCCTGGTATCTTTATAGTCCTGTCGGGTTTCGCCACCTCTGACTTGAGCGTCGATTTTTGTGAT
GCTCGTCAGGGGGGCGGAGCCTATGGAAAAACGCCAGCAACGCGGCCTTTTTACGGTTCCTGGCCTTTTG
CTGGCCTTTTGCTCACATGTTCTTTCCTGCGTTATCCCCTGATTCTGTGGATAACCGTATTACCGCCTTT
GAGTGAGCTGATACCGCTCGCCGCAGCCGAACGACCGAGCGCAGCGAGTCAGTGAGCGAGGAAGCGGAAG
AGCGCCCAATACGCAAACCGCCTCTCCCCGCGCGTTGGCCGATTCATTAATGCAGCTGGCACGACAGGTT
TCCCGACTGGAAAGCGGGCAGTGAGCGCAACGCAATTAATGTGAGTTAGCTCACTCATTAGGCACCCCAG
GCTTTACACTTTATGCTTCCGGCTCGTATGTTGTGTGGAATTGTGAGCGGATAACAATTTCACACAGGAA
ACAGCTATGACCATGATTACGCCAAGCGCGCAATTAACCCTCACTAAAGGGAACAAAAGCTGGAGCTCTA
GTACGGATTAGAAGCCGCCGAGCGGGTGACAGCCCTCCGAAGGAAGACTCTCCTCCGTGCGTCCTCGTCT
TCACCGGTCGCGTTCCTGAAACGCAGATGTGCCTCGCGCCGCACTGCTCCGAACAATAAAGATTCTACAA
TACTAGCTTTTATGGTTATGAAGAGGAAAAATTGGCAGTAACCTGGCCCCACAAACCTTCAAATGAACGA
ATCAAATTAACAACCATAGGATGATAATGCGATTAGTTTTTTAGCCTTATTTCTGGGGTAATTAATCAGC
GAAGCGATGATTTTTGATCTATTAACAGATATATAAATGCAAAAACTGCATAACCACTTTAACTAATACT
TTCAACATTTTCGGTTTGTATTACTTCTTATTCAAATGTAATAAAAGTATCAACAAAAAATTGTTAATAT
ACCTCTATACTTTAACGTCAAGGAGAAAAAACCCCGGATTCTAGAACTAGTGGATCCCCCATCACAAGTT
TGTACAAAAAAGCAGGCTACAAAATGACAATCGAAGTCTTAGTGACTGTCGATGGTGTAAATTTTAGAAC
AGTCGTTCTAAATAATAAGAACACTTATAGATCACAGCTTGGATGCGTTTTCTTTAATGGTGCTGATATT
TCTGACACCATTCCTGATGAGAAACAGAATGGTCACAGTTTATATCTAGCAGACAATTTGACTGCTGATG
AAACAAAGGCGCTTAAAGAGTTATATGGCCCCGTTGATCCTACTTTCTTACACAGATTCTATTCACTTAA
GGCTGCAGTCCATGGGTGGAAGATGGTTGTGTGTGATAAGGTACGTTCTCTCAAATTGAGTGATAATAAT
TGTTATCTTAATGCAGTTATTATGACACTTGATTTATTGAAGGACATTAAATTTGTTATACCTGCTCTAC
AGCATGCATTTATGAAACATAAGGGCGGTGATTCAACTGACTTCATAGCCCTCATTATGGCTTATGGCAA
TTGCACATTTGGTGCTCCAGATGATGCCTCTCGGTTACTTCATACCGTGCTTGCAAAGGCTGAGTTATGC
TGTTCTGCACGCATGGTTTGGAGAGAGTGGTGCAATGTCTGTGGCATAAAAGATGTTGTTCTACAAGGCT
TAAAAGCTTGTTGTTACGTGGGTGTGCAAACTGTTGAAGATCTGCGTGCTCGCATGACATATGTATGCCA
GTGTGGTGGTGAACGTCATCGGCAATTAGTCGAACACACCACCCCCTGGTTGCTGCTCTCAGGCACACCA
AATGAAAAATTGGTGACAACCTCCACGGCGCCTGATTTTGTAGCATTTAATGTCTTTCAGGGCATTGAAA
CGGCTGTTGGCCATTATGTTCATGCTCGCCTGAAGGGTGGTCTTATTTTAAAGTTTGACTCTGGCACCGT
TAGCAAGACTTCAGACTGGAAGTGCAAGGTGACAGATGTACTTTTCCCCGGCCAAAAATACAGTAGCTAA
AACCCAGCTTTCTTGTACAAAGTGGTGATGGGCTGCAGGAATTCGATATCAAGCTTATCGATACCGTCGA
CCTCGAGTCATGTAATTAGTTATGTCACGCTTACATTCACGCCCTCCCCCCACATCCGCTCTAACCGAAA
AGGAAGGAGTTAGACAACCTGAAGTCTAGGTCCCTATTTATTTTTTTATAGTTATGTTAGTATTAAGAAC
GTTATTTATATTTCAAATTTTTCTTTTTTTTCTGTACAGACGCGTGTACGCATGTAACATTATACTGAAA
ACCTTGCTTGAGAAGGTTTTGGGACGCTCGAAGGCTTTAATTTGCGGCCGGTACCCAATTCGCCCTATAG
TGAGTCGTATTACGCGCGCTCACTGGCCGTCGTTTTACAACGTCGTGACTGGGAAAACCCTGGCGTTACC
CAACTTAATCGCCTTGCAGCACATCCCCCTTTCGCCAGCTGGCGTAATAGCGAAGAGGCCCGCACCGATC
GCCCTTCCCAACAGTTGCGCAGCCTGAATGGCGAATGG
[124 nt withheld, positions 3049-3172]
C
[91 nt withheld, positions 3174-3264]
A
[49 nt withheld, positions 3266-3314]
CCTTTGACGTTGGAGTCCACGTTCTTT
[37 nt withheld, positions 3342-3378]
ACCCTATCTCGGTCTATTCTTTTGATTTATAAGGGATTTTGCCGATTTCGGCCTATTGGTTAAAAAATGA
GCTGATTTAACAAAAATTTAACGCGAATTTTAACAAAATATTAACGCTTACAATTTCCTGATGCGGTATT
TTCTCCTTACGCATCTGTGCGGTATTTCACACCGCATAGGGTAATAACTGATATAATTAAATTGAAGCTC
TAATTTGTGAGTTTAGTATACATGCATTTACTTATAATACAGTTTTTTAGTTTTGCTGGCCGCATCTTCT
CAAATATGCTTCCCAGCCTGCTTTTCTGTAACGTTCACCCTCTACCTTAGCATCCCTTCCCTTTGCAAAT
AGTCCTCTTCCAACAATAATAATGTCAGATCCTGTAGAGACCACATCATCCACGGTTCTATACTGTTGAC
CCAATGCGTCTCCCTTGTCATCTAAACCCACACCGGGTGTCATAATCAACCAATCGTAACCTTCATCTCT
TCCACCCATGTCTCTTTGAGCAATAAAGCCGATAACAAAATCTTTGTCGCTCTTCGCAATGTCAACAGTA
CCCTTAGTATATTCTCCAGTAGATAGGGAGCCCTTGCATGACAATTCTGCTAACATCAAAAGGCCTCTAG
GTTCCTTTGTTACTTCTTCTGCCGCCTGCTTCAAACCGCTAACAATACCTGGGCCCACCACACCGTGTGC
ATTCGTAATGTCTGCCCATTCTGCTATTCTGTATACACCCGCAGAGTACTGCAATTTGACTGTATTACCA
ATGTCAGCAAATTTTCTGTCTTCGAAGAGTAAAAAATTGTACTTGGCGGATAATGCCTTTAGCGGCTTAA
CTGTGCCCTCCATGGAAAAATCAGTCAAGATATCCACATGTGTTTTTAGTAAACAAATTTTGGGACCTAA
TGCTTCAACTAACTCCAGTAATTCCTTGGTGGTACGAACATCCAATGAAGCACACAAGTTTGTTTGCTTT
TCGTGCATGATATTAAATAGCTTGGCAGCAACAGGACTAGGATGAGTAGCAGCACGTTCCTTATATGTAG
CTTTCGACATGATTTATCTTCGTTTCCTGCAGGTTTTTGTTCTGTGCAGTTGGGTTAAGAATACTGGGCA
ATTTCATGTTTCTTCAACACTACATATGCGTATATATACCAATCTAAGTCTGTGCTCCTTCCTTCGTTCT
TCCTTCTGTTCGGAGATTACCGAATCAAAAAAATTTCAAGGAAACCGAAATCAAAAAAAAGAATAAAAAA
AAAATGATGAATTGAAAAGGTGGTATGGTGCACTCTCAGTACAATCTGCTCTGATGCCGCATAGTTAAGC
CAGCCCCGACACCCGCCAACACCCGCTGACGCGCCCTGACGGGCTTGTCTGCTCCCGGCATCCGCTTACA
GACAAGCTGTGACCGTCTCCGGGAGCTGCATGTGTCAGAGGTTTTCACCGTCATCACCGAAACGCGCGAG
ACGAAAGGGCCTCGTGATACGCCTATTTTTATAGGTTAATGTCATGATAATAATGGTTTCTTAGTATGAT
CCAATATCAAAGGAAATGATAGCATTGAAGGATGAGACTAATCCAATTGAGGAGTGGCAGCATATAGAAC
AGCTAAAGGGTAGTGCTGAAGGAAGCATACGATACCCCGCATGGAATGGGATAATATCACAGGAGGTACT
AGACTACCTTTCATCCTACATAAATAGACGCATATAAGTACGCATTTAAGCATAAACACGCACTATGCCG
TTCTTCTCATGTATATATATATACAGGCAACACGCAGATATAGGTGCGACGTGAACAGTGAGCTGTATGT
GCGCAGCTCGCGTTGCATTTTCGGAAGCGCTCGTTTTCGGAAACGCTTTGAAGTTCCTATTCCGAAGTTC
CTATTCTCTAGAAAGTATAGGAACTTCAGAGCGCTTTTGAAAACCAAAAGCGCTCTGAAGACGCACTTTC
AAAAAACCAAAAACGCACCGGACTGTAACGAGCTACTAAAATATTGCGAATACCGCTTCCACAAACATTG
CTCAAAAGTATCTCTTTGCTATATATCTCTGTGCTATATCCCTATATAACCTACCCATCCACCTTTCGCT
CCTTGAACTTGCATCTAAACTCGACCTCTACATTTTTTATGTTTATCTCTAGTATTACTCTTTAGACAAA
AAAATTGTAGTAAGAACTATTCATAGAGTGAATCGAAAACAATACGAAAATGTAAACATTTCCTATACGT
AGTATATAGAGACAAAATAGAAGAAACCGTTCATAATTTTCTGACCAATGAAGAATCATCAACGCTATCA
CTTTCTGTTCACAAAGTATGCGCAATCCACATCGGTATAGAATATAATCGGGGATGCCTTTATCTTGAAA
AAATGCACCCGCAGCTTCGCTAGTAATCAGTAAACGCGGGAAGTGGAGTCAGGCTTTTTTTATGGAAGAG
AAAATAGACACCAAAGTAGCCTTCTTCTAACCTTAACGGACCTACAGTGCAAAAAGTTATCAAGAGACTG
CATTATAGAGCGCACAAAGGAGAAAAAAAGTAATCTAAGATGCTTTGTTAGAAAAATAGCGCTCTCGGGA
TGCATTTTTGTAGAACAAAAAAGAAGTATAGATTCTTTGTTGGTAAAATAGCGCTCTCGCGTTGCATTTC
TGTTCTGTAAAAATGCAGCTCAGATTCTTTGTTTGAAAAATTAGCGCTCTCGCGTTGCATTTTTGTTTTA
CAAAAATGAAGCACAGATTCTTCGTTGGTAAAATAGCGCTTTCGCGTTGCATTTCTGTTCTGTAAAAATG
CAGCTCAGATTCTTTGTTTGAAAAATTAGCGCTCTCGCGTTGCATTTTTGTTCTACAAAATGAAGCACAG
ATGCTTCGTTCAGGTGGCACTTTTCGGGGAAATGTGCGCGGAACCCCTATTTGTTTATTTTTCTAAATAC
ATTCAAATATGTATCCGCTCATGAGACAATAACCCTGATAAATGCTTCAATAATATTGAAAAAGGAAGAG
TATGAGTATTCAACATTTCCGTGTCGCCCTTATTCCCTTTTTTGCGGCATTTTGCCTTCCTGTTTTTGCT
CACCCAGAAACGCTGGTGAAAGTAAAAGATGCTGAAGATCAGTTGGGTGCACGAGTGGGTTACATCGAAC
TGGATCTCAACAGCGGTAAGATCCTTGAGAGTTTTCGCCCCGAAGAACGTTTTCCAATGATGAGCACTTT
TAAAGTTCTGCTATGTGGCGCGGTATTATCCCGTATTGACGCCGGGCAAGAGCAACTCGGTCGCCGCATA
CACTATTCTCAGAATGACTTGGTTGAGTACTCACCAGTCACAGAAAAGCATCTTACGGATGGCATGACAG
TAAGAGAATTATGCAGTGCTGCCATAACCATGAGTGATAACACTGCGGCCAACTTACTTCTGACAACGAT
CGGAGGACCGAAGGAGCTAACCGCTTTTTTGCACAACATGGGGGATCATGTAACTCGCCTTGATCGTTGG
GAACCGGAGCTGAATGAAGCCATACCAAACGACGAGCGTGACACCACGATGCCTGTAGCAATGGCAACAA
CGTTGCGCAAACTATTAACTGGCGAACTACTTACTCTAGCTTCCCGGCAACAATTAATAGACTGGATGGA
GGCGGATAAAGTTGCAGGACCACTTCTGCGCTCGGCCCTTCCGGCTGGCTGGTTTATTGCTGATAAATCT
GGAGCCGGTGAGCGTGGGTCTCGCGGTATCATTGCAGCACTGGGGCCAGATGGTAAGCCCTCCCGTATCG
TAGTTATCTACACGACGGGGAGTCAGGCAACTATGGATGAACGAAATAGACAGATCGCTGAGATAGGTGC
CTCACTGATTAAGCATTGGTAACTGTCAGACCAAGTTTACTCATATATACTTTAGATTGATTTAAAACTT
CATTTTTAATTTAAAAGGATCTAGGTGAAGATCCTTTTTGATAATCTCATGACCAAAATCCCTTAACGTG
AGTTTTCGTTCCACTGAGCGTCAGACCCCGTAGAAAAGATCAAAGGATCTTC
